>Addgene plasmid #55959 | mPlum-Cx26-7 | depositor partial sequence | sequence record 86864 | insert sequence
GACGTCAGATCCGCTAGCGCTACCGGACTCAGATCTCGAGCTCAAGCTTCGAATTCGCGGCCGCACGCTC
CTCGGGACACAGTGCCAACCATCCAGAGGACAAGATGGATTGGGGCACACTACAGAGCATCCTCGGGGGT
GTCAACAAGCACTCCACCAGCATTGGGAAAATCTGGCTCACTGTCCTCTTCATCTTCCGCATCATGATCC
TCGTGGTGGCCGCGAAGGAGGTGTGGGGAGATGAGCAAGCCGATTTTGTTTGCAACACTCTCCAGCCTGG
CTGTAAGAATGTGTGCTACGACCACTACTTCCCCATCTCTCACATCCGGCTCTGGGCTCTGCAGCTGATC
ATGGTGTCCACGCCGGCCCTCCTGGTAGCTATGCACGTGGCCTACCGGAGACACGAAAAGAAACGGAAGT
TCATGAAGGGAGAGATAAAGAACGAGTTTAAGGACATCGAAGAGATCAAAACCCAGAAGGTCCGTATCGA
AGGGTCCCTGTGGTGGACCTACACCACCAGCATCTTCTTCCGGGTCATCTTCGAAGCTGTCTTCATGTAT
GTCTTTTACATCATGTACAATGGCTTCTTCATGCAGCGTCTGGTGAAGTGTAACGCCTGGCCTTGTCCCA
ATACAGTGGACTGCTTCATTTCCAGGCCCACAGAAAAGACTGTCTTCACGGTGTTCATGATCTCTGTGTC
TGGAATTTGCATCCTGCTAAACATCACAGAGCTGTGCTATCTGTTCATTAGGTATTGCTCAGGGAAGTCC
AAAAGACCAGTCGCGGATCCACCGGTGGCTACCATGGTGAGCAAGGGCGAGGAGGTCATCAAGGAGTTCA
TGCGCTTCAAGGAGCACATGGAGGGCTCCGTGAACGGCCACGAGTTCGAGATCGAGGGCGAGGGCGAGGG
CCGCCCCTACGAGGGCACCCAGACCGCCAGGCTGAAGGTGACCAAGGGTGGCCCCCTGCCCTTCGCCTGG
GACATCCTGTCCCCTCAGATCATGTACGGCTCCAAGGCCTACGTGAAGCACCCCGCCGACATCCCCGACT
ACTTGAAGCTGTCCTTCCCCGAGGGCTTCAAGTGGGAGCGCGTGATGAACTTCGAGGACGGCGGCGTGGT
GACCGTGACCCAGGACTCCTCCCTGCAGGACGGCGAGTTCATCTACAAGGTGAAGGTGCGCGGCACCAAC
TTCCCCTCCGACGGCCCCGTAATGCAGAAGAAGACCATGGGCTGGGAGGCCTCCTCCGAGCGGATGTACC
CCGAGGACGGCGCCCTGAAGGGCGAGATGAAGATGAGGCTGAGGCTGAAGGACGGCGGCCACTACGACGC
CGAGGTCAAGACCACCTACATGGCCAAGAAGCCCGTGCAGCTGCCCGGCGCCTACAAGACCGACATCAAG
CTGGACATCACCTCCCACAACGAGGACTACACCATCGTGGAACAGTACGAGCGCGCCGAGGGCCGCCACT
CCACCGGCGCCTAAGCGGCCGCGACTCTAGATCATAATCAGCCATACCACATT
