[The description below was written by a language model from this plasmid's Addgene catalogue record.]
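Description:
mPlum-Cx26-7 is a mammalian expression plasmid that produces rat connexin 26 (Gjb2, the beta-2 gap junction protein) fused to the far-red fluorescent protein mPlum. It is built on an mPlum vector backbone of about 4.75 kb without the insert. Transcription of the fusion is driven by the CMV promoter, a strong constitutive promoter in most mammalian cell lines. The listed 3′ sequencing primer anneals in an SV40 polyadenylation region, which suggests that signal lies downstream of the coding sequence. In bacteria the plasmid is maintained at high copy number under kanamycin selection, and transfected mammalian cells can be selected with G418 through the neomycin resistance marker. The record does not give the origin of replication or a feature map, and the cloning method is listed as unknown.

The record does not state the orientation of the fusion. The "-7" in the name may refer to the length of a linker between the two parts, but this is an inference from the name only. Connexin 26 assembles into hemichannels that dock between neighbouring cells to form gap junction plaques, so the fusion serves as a localization marker for gap junctions in fluorescence microscopy. The recorded excitation maximum of mPlum is 590 nm and its emission maximum is 649 nm. This places the signal in the far-red range, where it can be separated from green, yellow and many orange fluorophores in multicolour imaging of live or fixed cells.
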