Addgene plasmid #55959: mPlum-Cx26-7
Purpose: Localization: Gap Junctions, Excitation: 590, Emission: 649
Depositing lab: Michael Davidson. Depositing organization: Florida State University, Tallahassee.
Backbone
  Vector backbone: mPlum
  Backbone size w/o insert (bp): 4750
  Vector type: Mammalian Expression
  Selectable markers: Neomycin (select with G418)
Growth in bacteria
  Bacterial resistance: Kanamycin, 50 μg/mL
  Growth temperature: 37°C
  Growth strain: DH5alpha
  Copy number: High Copy
Gene/Insert
  Gene/Insert name: Cx26 (alt names: Rat Beta-2 Connexin 26; NM_001004099.1)
  Species: R. norvegicus (rat)
  Entrez Gene: Gjb2 (a.k.a. CXN-26, Cx26)
  Promoter: CMV
  Tag / fusion protein: mPlum
  Cloning method: Unknown
  Sequencing primers: 5′ CMV-F; 3′ SV40pA-R
Terms and licenses: Academic/Nonprofit Terms; Industry Terms: Not Available to Industry
Depositor comments: R. norvegicus (rat) Beta-2 Connexin 26. Excitation = 590; Emission = 649
How to cite: mPlum-Cx26-7 was a gift from Michael Davidson (Addgene plasmid # 55959 ; http://n2t.net/addgene:55959 ; RRID:Addgene_55959)
